>Addgene plasmid #230261 | AiP12886 - pAAV-AiE0668m-minBG-SYFP2-WPRE3-BGHpA (Alias: CN2886) | addgene full sequence | sequence record 470571 | Addgene NGS Result
TAAATGTGTATGTTTTATAACCCCAACAGTCTTTGATGTTGTATTTATCCCTTTCTTAGGTTTTTAAGAG
TTGTTTTTGTTTTTATTTGTGTGTGTGTGTGTGTGTGTGTGTACGCGTGCGGCCGCAGGAACCCCTAGTG
ATGGAGTTGGCCACTCCCTCTCTGCGCGCTCGCTCGCTCACTGAGGCCGGGCGACCAAAGGTCGCCCGAC
GCCCGGGCGGCCTCAGTGAGCGAGCGAGCGCGCAGCTGCCTGCAGGACATGTGAGCAAAAGGCCAGCAAA
AGGCCAGGAACCGTAAAAAGGCCGCGTTGCTGGCGTTTTTCCATAGGCTCCGCCCCCCTGACGAGCATCA
CAAAAATCGACGCTCAAGTCAGAGGTGGCGAAACCCGACAGGACTATAAAGATACCAGGCGTTTCCCCCT
GGAAGCTCCCTCGTGCGCTCTCCTGTTCCGACCCTGCCGCTTACCGGATACCTGTCCGCCTTTCTCCCTT
CGGGAAGCGTGGCGCTTTCTCATAGCTCACGCTGTAGGTATCTCAGTTCGGTGTAGGTCGTTCGCTCCAA
GCTGGGCTGTGTGCACGAACCCCCCGTTCAGCCCGACCGCTGCGCCTTATCCGGTAACTATCGTCTTGAG
TCCAACCCGGTAAGACACGACTTATCGCCACTGGCAGCAGCCACTGGTAACAGGATTAGCAGAGCGAGGT
ATGTAGGCGGTGCTACAGAGTTCTTGAAGTGGTGGCCTAACTACGGCTACACTAGAAGAACAGTATTTGG
TATCTGCGCTCTGCTGAAGCCAGTTACCTTCGGAAAAAGAGTTGGTAGCTCTTGATCCGGCAAACAAACC
ACCGCTGGTAGCGGTGGTTTTTTTGTTTGCAAGCAGCAGATTACGCGCAGAAAAAAAGGATCTCAAGAAG
ATCCTTTGATCTTTTCTACGGGGTCTGACGCTCAGTGGAACGAAAACTCACGTTAAGGGATTTTGGTCAT
GAGATTATCAAAAAGGATCTTCACCTAGATCCTTTTAAATTAAAAATGAAGTTTTAAATCAATCTAAAGT
ATATATGAGTAAACTTGGTCTGACAGTTACCAATGCTTAATCAGTGAGGCACCTATCTCAGCGATCTGTC
TATTTCGTTCATCCATAGTTGCCTGACTCCCCGTCGTGTAGATAACTACGATACGGGAGGGCTTACCATC
TGGCCCCAGTGCTGCAATGATACCGCGAGACCCACGCTCACCGGCTCCAGATTTATCAGCAATAAACCAG
CCAGCCGGAAGGGCCGAGCGCAGAAGTGGTCCTGCAACTTTATCCGCCTCCATCCAGTCTATTAATTGTT
GCCGGGAAGCTAGAGTAAGTAGTTCGCCAGTTAATAGTTTGCGCAACGTTGTTGCCATTGCTACAGGCAT
CGTGGTGTCACGCTCGTCGTTTGGTATGGCTTCATTCAGCTCCGGTTCCCAACGATCAAGGCGAGTTACA
TGATCCCCCATGTTGTGCAAAAAAGCGGTTAGCTCCTTCGGTCCTCCGATCGTTGTCAGAAGTAAGTTGG
CCGCAGTGTTATCACTCATGGTTATGGCAGCACTGCATAATTCTCTTACTGTCATGCCATCCGTAAGATG
CTTTTCTGTGACTGGTGAGTACTCAACCAAGTCATTCTGAGAATAGTGTATGCGGCGACCGAGTTGCTCT
TGCCCGGCGTCAATACGGGATAATACCGCGCCACATAGCAGAACTTTAAAAGTGCTCATCATTGGAAAAC
GTTCTTCGGGGCGAAAACTCTCAAGGATCTTACCGCTGTTGAGATCCAGTTCGATGTAACCCACTCGTGC
ACCCAACTGATCTTCAGCATCTTTTACTTTCACCAGCGTTTCTGGGTGAGCAAAAACAGGAAGGCAAAAT
GCCGCAAAAAAGGGAATAAGGGCGACACGGAAATGTTGAATACTCATACTCTTCCTTTTTCAATATTATT
GAAGCATTTATCAGGGTTATTGTCTCATGAGCGGATACATATTTGAATGTATTTAGAAAAATAAACAAAT
AGGGGTTCCGCGCACATTTCCCCGAAAAGTGCCACCTGACGTCTAAGAAACCATTATTATCATGACATTA
ACCTATAAAAATAGGCGTATCACGAGGCCCTTTCGTCTCGCGCGTTTCGGTGATGACGGTGAAAACCTCT
GACACATGCAGCTCCCGGAGACGGTCACAGCTTGTCTGTAAGCGGATGCCGGGAGCAGACAAGCCCGTCA
GGGCGCGTCAGCGGGTGTTGGCGGGTGTCGGGGCTGGCTTAACTATGCGGCATCAGAGCAGATTGTACTG
AGAGTGCACCATAAAATTGTAAACGTTAATATTTTGTTAAAATTCGCGTTAAATTTTTGTTAAATCAGCT
CATTTTTTAACCAATAGACCGAAATCGGCAAAATCCCTTATAAATCAAAAGAATAGCCCGAGATAGAGT
[37 nt withheld, positions 2450-2486]
AAAGAACGTGGACTCCAACGTCAAAGG
[141 nt withheld, positions 2514-2654]
G
[46 nt withheld, positions 2656-2701]
A
[95 nt withheld, positions 2703-2797]
TATGCGGTGTGAAATACCGCACAGATGCGTAAGGAGAAAATACCGCATCAGGCGCCCCTGCAGGCAGCTG
CGCGCTCGCTCGCTCACTGAGGCCGCCCGGGCAAAGCCCGGGCGTCGGGCGACCTTTGGTCGCCCGGCCT
CAGTGAGCGAGCGAGCGCGCAGAGAGGGAGTGGCCAACTCCATCACTAGGGGTTCCTGCGGCCGCTCGGT
CCGCACGTGAGATCTCATGCCTGCTATTGTCTTCCCAATCCTCCCCCTTGCTGTCCTGCCCCACCCCACC
CCCCAGAATAGAATGACACCTACTCAGACAATGCGATGCAATTTCCTCATTTTATTAGGAAAGGACAGTG
GGAGTGGCACCTTCCAGGGTCAAGGAAGGCACGGGGGAGGGGCAAACAACAGATGGCTGGCAACTAGAAG
GCACAGTCGAAGATCTCTCGAGCCACGGAATTGTCAGTGCCCAACAGCCGAGCCCCTGTCCAGCAGCGGG
CAAGGCAGGCGGCGATGAGTTCCGCCGTGGCAAGAACTAACCAGGATTTATACAAGGAGGAGAAAATGAA
AGCCATACGGGAAGCAATAGCATGATACAAAGGCATTAAAGCAGCGTATCCACATAGCGTAAAAGGAGCA
ACATAGTTAAGAATACCAGTCAATCTTTCACAAATTTTGTAATCCAGAGGTTGATTATGATATCGAATTC
GCGGCCGCGGCGCGCCGTCGACTTACTTGTACAGCTCGTCCATGCCGAGAGTGATCCCGGCGGCGGTCAC
GAACTCCAGCAGGACCATGTGATCGCGCTTCTCGTTGGGGTCTTTGCTCAGCTTGGACTGGTAGCTCAGG
TAGTGGTTGTCGGGCAGCAGCACGGGGCCGTCGCCGATGGGGGTGTTCTGCTGGTAGTGGTCGGCGAGCT
GCACGCCGCCGTCCTCGATGTTGTGGCGGATCTTGAAGTTGGCCTTGATGCCGTTCTTCTGCTTGTCGGC
GGTGATATAGACGTTGTGGCTGTTGTAGTTGTACTCCAGCTTGTGCCCCAGGATGTTGCCGTCCTCCTTG
AAGTCGATGCCCTTCAGCTCGATGCGGTTCACCAGGGTGTCGCCCTCGAACTTCACCTCGGCGCGGGTCT
TGTAGTTGCCGTCGTCCTTGAAGAAGATGGTGCGCTCCTGGACGTAGCCTTCGGGCATGGCGGACTTGAA
GAAGTCGTGCTGCTTCATGTGGTCGGGGTAGCGGGCGAAGCACTGCACGCCGTAGCCCAGGGTGGTCACG
AGGGTGGGCCAGGGCACGGGCAGCTTGCCGGTGGTGCAGATCAGCTTCAGGGTCAGCTTGCCGTAGGTGG
CATCGCCCTCGCCCTCGCCGGACACGCTGAACTTGTGGCCGTTTACGTCGCCGTCCAGCTCGACCAGGAT
GGGCACCACCCCGGTGAACAGCTCCTCGCCCTTGCTCACCATGGTGGCGACCGGTAGCGCTAGCTTCGAA
AGATCTGGATCCCAGAAGCAAATGTAAGCAATAGATGGCTCTGCCCTGACTTTTATGCCCAGCCCGAGCT
CACCTCATGTCTTCTGTAGTTTTCAGGATTGGATGCCAACATATGTTAGCTTGGGAAGCAGATCGGGAAA
GCTCATGGTCTGGGCTTCCTTTGCTATGCTCTCTAGTTGTTTATGTTGCACAAGAATAATTTGTTCTGTG
ACATTTTGGATACTCATTTGTATGTAATTTTAGTAGCATCTTGGAAATGTCTA
Features (pLannotate 1.2.2; 14 found; start..end, strand, type, name):
    162..189     -  repeat_region  AAV2 ITR (fragment): inverted terminal repeat of adeno-associated virus serotype 2 inverted
    218..245     -  repeat_region  AAV2 ITR (fragment): inverted terminal repeat of adeno-associated virus serotype 2 inverted
    318..906     -  rep_origin     ori: high-copy-number ColE1/pMB1/pBR322/pUC origin of replication
   1077..1937    -  CDS            AmpR: β-lactamase; bla; confers resistance to ampicillin, carbenicillin, and related antibiotics
   1938..2042    -  promoter       AmpR promoter: bla
   2137..2172    +  CDS            rop (fragment): Rop protein, which maintains plasmids at low copy number; rop
   2274..2323    +  misc_feature   bom (fragment): basis of mobility region from pBR322
   2324..2779    -  rep_origin     f1 ori (sequence partly withheld): f1 bacteriophage origin of replication; arrow indicates direction of (+) strand synthesis
   2798..2849    +  misc_feature   bom (fragment): basis of mobility region from pBR322
   2854..2994    -  repeat_region  AAV2 ITR: inverted terminal repeat of adeno-associated virus serotype 2 inverted
   3112..3223    -  polyA_signal   bGH poly(A) signal: bovine growth hormone polyadenylation signal
   3240..3320    -  misc_feature   WPRE (fragment): woodchuck hepatitis virus posttranscriptional regulatory element
   3326..3483    -  misc_feature   WPRE (fragment): woodchuck hepatitis virus posttranscriptional regulatory element
   3523..4239    -  CDS            SYFP2: SYFP2 is a basic (constitutively fluorescent) yellow fluorescent protein published in 2006, derived from Aequorea victoria. It is reported to be a very rapidly-maturing monomer with moderate acid sensitivity.
