[The description below was written by a language model from this plasmid's Addgene catalogue record and pLannotate feature annotations shown in this document.]
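Description:
AiP12886 - pAAV-AiE0668m-minBG-SYFP2-WPRE3-BGHpA (alias CN2886) is an AAV transfer plasmid built on a pAAV2 backbone, intended for packaging a reporter genome into recombinant adeno-associated virus for delivery to brain cells. In bacteria it is maintained at high copy through a ColE1/pUC-type origin and selected with ampicillin via the β-lactamase gene and its native promoter. An f1 phage origin and short remnants of pBR322 rop and bom sequences are also present in the backbone. The 4,530 nt sequence contains one fully annotated AAV2 inverted terminal repeat. The opposite ITR is detected only as two short fragments, which may reflect incomplete annotation of this repetitive, structured element. The ITRs flank the expression cassette and provide the cis signals for genome replication and encapsidation.

The payload is an enhancer-driven fluorescent reporter. According to the record, AiE0668m is an enhancer sequence placed upstream of the minBG minimal promoter. A minimal promoter has little activity on its own, so the enhancer determines which cell populations express the transgene. Neither the enhancer nor minBG was picked up by the automated annotation, but an unannotated stretch upstream of the coding sequence is consistent with their position. The cassette expresses SYFP2, a monomeric, rapidly maturing yellow fluorescent protein derived from Aequorea victoria. It is followed by WPRE3, a shortened woodchuck hepatitis virus posttranscriptional element (annotated as two WPRE fragments) that boosts transcript stability and expression, and by the bovine growth hormone polyadenylation signal. The construct is used to label, and assess the specificity of, enhancer-defined brain cell populations. The record does not state which cell types AiE0668m targets.
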