Addgene plasmid #230261: AiP12886 - pAAV-AiE0668m-minBG-SYFP2-WPRE3-BGHpA (Alias: CN2886)
Purpose: AiE0668m is an enhancer sequence, designed to drive AAV-mediated transgene expression in specific populations of brain cells
Depositing lab: Allen Institute for Brain Science & Boaz Levi. Depositing organization: Allen Institute. Publication: A suite of enhancer AAVs and transgenic mouse lines for genetic access to cortical cell types. Ben-Simon Y, Hooper M, Narayan S, Daigle TL, Dwivedi D, Way SW, Oster A, Stafford DA, Mich JK, Taormina MJ, Martinez RA, Opitz-Araya X, Roth JR, Alexander JR, Allen S, Amster A, Arbuckle J, Ayala A, Baker PM, Bakken TE, Barcelli T, Barta S, Bendrick J, Bertagnolli D, Bielstein C, Bishwakarma P, Bowlus J, Boyer G, Brouner K, Casian B, Casper T, Chakka AB, Chakrabarty R, Chance RK, Chavan S, Clark M, Colbert K, Collman F, Daniel S, Departee M, DiValentin P, Donadio N, Dotson N, Egdorf T, Fliss T, Gabitto M, Garcia J, Gary A, Gasperini M, Gloe J, Goldy J, Gore BB, Graybuck L, Greisman N, Haeseleer F, Halterman C, Haradon Z, Hastings SD, Helback O, Ho W, Hockemeyer D, Huang C, Huff S, Hunker A, Johansen N, Jones D, Juneau Z, Kalmbach B, Kannan M, Khem S, Kussick E, Kutsal R, Larsen R, Lee C, Lee AY, Leibly M, Lenz GH, Li S, Liang E, Lusk N, Madigan Z, Malloy J, Malone J, McCue R, Melchor J, Mollenkopf T, Moosman S, Morin E, Newman D, Ng L, Ngo K, Omstead V, Otto S, Oyama A, Pena N, Pham T, Phillips E, Pom CA, Potekhina L, Ransford S, Ray PL, Rette D, Reynoldson C, Rimorin C, Rocha D, Ruiz A, Sanchez REA, Sawyer L, Sedeno-Cortes A, Sevigny JP, Shapovalova N, Shepard N, Shulga L, Sigler AR, Siverts L, Soliman S, Somasundaram S, Staats B, Stewart K, Szelenyi E, Tieu M, Trader C, Tran A, van Velthoven CTJ, Walker M, Wang Y, Weed N, Wirthlin M, Wood T, Wynalda B, Yao Z, Zhou T, Ariza J, Dee N, Reding M, Ronellenfitch K, Mufti S, Sunkin SM, Smith KA, Esposito L, Waters J, Thyagarajan B, Yao S, Lein ES, Zeng H, Levi BP, Ngai J, Ting JT, Tasic B. Cell. 2025 May 16:S0092-8674(25)00513-6. doi: 10.1016/j.cell.2025.05.002. PubMed 40403729.
Backbone
  Vector backbone: pAAV2
  Vector type: AAV
Growth in bacteria
  Bacterial resistance: Ampicillin, 100 μg/mL
  Growth temperature: 37°C
  Growth strain: NEB Stable
  Copy number: High Copy
Gene/Insert
  Gene/Insert name: SYFP2
  Species: Synthetic
  Promoter: minBG
  Cloning method: Gibson Cloning
Terms and licenses: Academic/Nonprofit Terms; Industry Terms: Not Available to Industry
How to cite: AiP12886 - pAAV-AiE0668m-minBG-SYFP2-WPRE3-BGHpA (Alias: CN2886) was a gift from Allen Institute for Brain Science & Boaz Levi (Addgene plasmid # 230261 ; http://n2t.net/addgene:230261 ; RRID:Addgene_230261)
